Addgene plasmid #138105: pYPQ134-STU-Lb
Purpose: (Empty Backbone) Golden Gate entry vector for 4th crRNA cloning with LbCas12a crRNA scaffold flanked by HH and HDV ribozymes
Depositing lab: Yiping Qi. Depositing organization: University of Maryland, College Park. Publication: Expanding the scope of plant genome engineering with Cas12a orthologs and highly multiplexable editing systems. Zhang Y, Ren Q, Tang X, Liu S, Malzahn AA, Zhou J, Wang J, Yin D, Pan C, Yuan M, Huang L, Yang H, Zhao Y, Fang Q, Zheng X, Tian L, Cheng Y, Le Y, McCoy B, Franklin L, Selengut JD, Mount SM, Que Q, Zhang Y, Qi Y. Nat Commun. 2021 Mar 29;12(1):1944. doi: 10.1038/s41467-021-22330-w. PubMed 33782402.
Backbone
  Vector backbone: pYPQ134A
  Vector type: Plant Expression, CRISPR
Growth in bacteria
  Bacterial resistance: Tetracycline, 10 μg/mL
  Growth temperature: 37°C
  Growth strain: DH5alpha
  Copy number: High Copy
Gene/Insert
  Cloning method: Restriction Enzyme
Terms and licenses: Academic/Nonprofit Terms; Industry Terms: Not Available to Industry
How to cite: pYPQ134-STU-Lb was a gift from Yiping Qi (Addgene plasmid # 138105 ; http://n2t.net/addgene:138105 ; RRID:Addgene_138105)
