[The description below was written by a language model from this plasmid's Addgene catalogue record and pLannotate feature annotations shown in this document.]
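Description:
pYPQ134-STU-Lb is a small (about 3.2 kb) empty Golden Gate entry vector built on the pYPQ134A backbone and catalogued as a plant expression/CRISPR plasmid. It is designed to receive the fourth crRNA in a multiplexed LbCas12a editing array. The plasmid is maintained in E. coli through a high-copy ColE1/pUC-type origin and is selected with tetracycline, conferred by a full-length tetracycline efflux gene (TcR) driven by its native tet promoter. The remaining backbone annotations are short remnants rather than functional units: fragments of lacI, an RSF origin and a kanamycin resistance gene, plus a T7 promoter and partial rrnB T1 and T2 terminators.

According to the record, the functional payload is an LbCas12a crRNA scaffold flanked by a hammerhead (HH) ribozyme upstream and a hepatitis delta virus (HDV) ribozyme downstream. When such a unit is transcribed as part of a longer RNA, the two self-cleaving ribozymes trim the transcript to release a crRNA with defined ends, so its processing does not depend on a dedicated small-RNA promoter. The automated annotation detects only a partial hammerhead ribozyme match; the crRNA scaffold, the HDV ribozyme and the cloning sites are not individually annotated. No plant promoter is listed in the feature table, and the record does not state one.

A target-specific spacer is inserted by restriction enzyme-based cloning. The resulting position-four unit is presumably then combined with the other numbered entry modules by Golden Gate assembly, giving multi-crRNA constructs for Cas12a-based plant genome engineering. The "STU" in the name is not explained in the record.
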