Features (pLannotate 1.2.2; 11 found; start..end, strand, type, name):
      1..54      -  CDS            lacI (fragment): lac repressor; lacI; The lac repressor binds to the lac operator to inhibit transcription in E. coli. This inhibition can be relieved by adding lactose or isopropyl-β-D-thiogalactopyranoside (IPTG).
     56..180     -  rep_origin     RSF ori (fragment): Plasmids containing the RSF 1030 origin of replication can be propagated in E. coli cells that contain additional plasmids with compatible origins.
    196..224     +  promoter       tet promoter: E. coli promoter for tetracycline efflux protein gene
    272..1462    +  CDS            TcR: tetracycline efflux protein; tet; confers resistance to tetracycline
   1560..1634    +  CDS            KanR (fragment): aminoglycoside phosphotransferase; aphA-3; confers resistance to kanamycin
   1637..1655    -  promoter       T7 promoter: promoter for bacteriophage T7 RNA polymerase
   1771..1794    +  misc_RNA       sTRSV HHRz (fragment): hammerhead ribozyme from the tobacco ringspot virus satellite RNA (Khvorova et al., 2003)
   2030..2618    +  rep_origin     ori: high-copy-number ColE1/pMB1/pBR322/pUC origin of replication
   2801..2893    +  CDS            lacI (fragment): lac repressor; lacI; The lac repressor binds to the lac operator to inhibit transcription in E. coli. This inhibition can be relieved by adding lactose or isopropyl-β-D-thiogalactopyranoside (IPTG).
   2948..2975    -  terminator     rrnB T2 terminator: transcription terminator T2 from the E. coli rrnB gene
   3107..3150    +  terminator     rrnB T1 terminator: Escherichia coli rrnB; transcription terminator T1 from the E. coli rrnB gene
>Addgene plasmid #138105 | pYPQ134-STU-Lb | addgene full sequence | sequence record 271967 | Addgene NGS Result
CTGCATTAATGAATCGGCCAACGCGCGGGGAGAGGCGGTTTGCGTATTGGGCGCTCTTCCGCTTCCTCGC
TCACTGACTCGCTGCGCTCGGTCGTTCGGCTGCGGCGAGCGGTATCAGCTCACTCAAAGGCGGTAATACG
GTTATCCACAGAATCAGGGGATAACGCAGGAAAGAACATGAATTAATTCTCATGTTTGACAGCTTATCAT
CGATTAGCTTTAATGCGGTAGTTTATCACAGTTAAATTGCTAACGCAGTCAGGCACCGTGTATGAAATCT
AACAATGCGCTCATCGTCATCCTCGGCACCGTCACCCTGGATGCTGTAGGCATAGGCTTGGTTATGCCGG
TACTGCCGGGCCTCTTGCGGGATATCGTCCATTCCGACAGCATCGCCAGTCACTATGGCGTGCTGCTAGC
GCTATATGCGTTGATGCAATTTCTATGCGCACCCGTTCTCGGAGCACTGTCCGACCGCTTTGGCCGCCGC
CCAGTCCTGCTCGCTTCGCTACTTGGAGCCACTATCGACTACGCGATCATGGCGACCACACCCGTCCTGT
GGATTCTCTACGCCGGACGCATCGTGGCCGGCATCACCGGCGCCACAGGTGCGGTTGCTGGCGCCTATAT
CGCCGACATCACCGATGGGGAAGATCGGGCTCGCCACTTCGGGCTCATGAGCGCTTGTTTCGGCGTGGGT
ATGGTGGCAGGCCCCGTGGCCGGGGGACTGTTGGGCGCCATCTCCTTACATGCACCATTCCTTGCGGCGG
CGGTGCTCAACGGCCTCAACCTACTACTGGGCTGCTTCCTAATGCAGGAGTCGCATAAGGGAGAGCGCCG
ACCCATGCCCTTGAGAGCCTTCAACCCAGTCAGCTCCTTCCGGTGGGCGCGGGGCATGACTATCGTCGCC
GCACTTATGACTGTCTTCTTTATCATGCAACTCGTAGGACAGGTGCCGGCAGCGCTCTGGGTCATTTTCG
GCGAGGACCGCTTTCGCTGGAGCGCGACGATGATCGGCCTGTCGCTTGCGGTATTCGGAATCTTGCACGC
CCTCGCTCAAGCCTTCGTCACTGGTCCCGCCACCAAACGTTTCGGCGAGAAGCAGGCCATTATCGCCGGC
ATGGCGGCCGACGCGCTGGGCTACGTCTTGCTGGCGTTCGCGACGCGAGGCTGGATGGCCTTCCCCATTA
TGATTCTTCTCGCTTCCGGCGGCATCGGGATGCCCGCGTTGCAGGCCATGCTGTCCAGGCAGGTAGATGA
CGACCATCAGGGACAGCTTCAAGGATCGCTCGCGGCTCTTACCAGCCTAACTTCGATCATTGGACCGCTG
ATCGTCACGGCGATTTATGCCGCCTCGGCGAGCACATGGAACGGGTTGGCATGGATTGTAGGCGCCGCCC
TATACCTTGTCTGCCTCCCCGCGTTGCGTCGCGGTGCATGGAGCCGGGCCACCTCGACCTGAATGGAAGC
CGGCGGCACCTCGCTAACGGATTCACCACTCCAAGAATTGGAGCCAATCAATTCTTGCGGAGAACTGTGA
ATGCGCAAACCAACCCTTGATCGGGGAAGAACAGTATGTCGAGCTATTTTTTGACTTACTGGGGATCAAG
CCTGATTGGGAGAAAATAAAATATCCCCTATAGTGAGTCGTATTACATGGTCATAGCTGTTTCCTGGCAG
CTCTGGCCCGTGTCTCAAAATCTCTGATGTTACATTGCACAAGATAAAAATATATCATCATGCCTCCTCT
AGAGGTCTCGCCAGAAATTACTGATGAGTCCGTGAGGACGAAACGAGTAAGCTCGTCTAATTTCTACTAA
GTGTAGATGAGACGGAGCTCAGTCTGACCGCGGCGTCTCTGGCCGGCATGGTCCCAGCCTCCTCGCTGGC
GCCGGCTGGGCAACATGCTTCGGCATGGCGAATGGGACTGTTGGAGACCCTCGAGCCACCCATGACCAAA
ATCCCTTAACGTGAGTTACGCGTCGTTCCACTGAGCGTCAGACCCCGTAGAAAAGATCAAAGGATCTTCT
TGAGATCCTTTTTTTCTGCGCGTAATCTGCTGCTTGCAAACAAAAAAACCACCGCTACCAGCGGTGGTTT
GTTTGCCGGATCAAGAGCTACCAACTCTTTTTCCGAAGGTAACTGGCTTCAGCAGAGCGCAGATACCAAA
TACTGTTCTTCTAGTGTAGCCGTAGTTAGGCCACCACTTCAAGAACTCTGTAGCACCGCCTACATACCTC
GCTCTGCTAATCCTGTTACCAGTGGCTGCTGCCAGTGGCGATAAGTCGTGTCTTACCGGGTTGGACTCAA
GACGATAGTTACCGGATAAGGCGCAGCGGTCGGGCTGAACGGGGGGTTCGTGCACACAGCCCAGCTTGGA
GCGAACGACCTACACCGAACTGAGATACCTACAGCGTGAGCTATGAGAAAGCGCCACGCTTCCCGAAGGG
AGAAAGGCGGACAGGTATCCGGTAAGCGGCAGGGTCGGAACAGGAGAGCGCACGAGGGAGCTTCCAGGGG
GAAACGCCTGGTATCTTTATAGTCCTGTCGGGTTTCGCCACCTCTGACTTGAGCGTCGATTTTTGTGATG
CTCGTCAGGGGGGCGGAGCCTATGGAAAAACGCCAGCAACGCGGCCTTTTTACGGTTCCTGGCCTTTTGC
TGGCCTTTTGCTCACATGTTCTTTCCTGCGTTATCCCCTGATTCTGTGGATAACCGTATTACCGCCTTTG
AGTGAGCTGATACCGCTCGCCGCAGCCGAACGACCGAGCGCAGCGAGTCAGTGAGCGAGGAAGCGGAAGA
GCGCCCAATACGCAAACCGCCTCTCCCCGCGCGTTGGCCGATTCATTAATGCAGCTGGCACGACAGGTTT
CCCGACTGGAAAGCGGGCAGTGAGCGCAACGCAATTAATACGCGTACCGCTAGCCAGGAAGAGTTTGTAG
AAACGCAAAAAGGCCATCCGTCAGGATGGCCTTCTGCTTAGTTTGATGCCTGGCAGTTTATGGCGGGCGT
CCTGCCCGCCACCCTCCGGGCCGTTGCTTCACAACGTTCAAATCCGCTCCCGGCGGATTTGTCCTACTCA
GGAGAGCGTTCACCGACAAACAACAGATAAAACGAAAGGCCCAGTCTTCCGACTGAGCCTTTCGTTTTAT
TTGATGCCTGGCAGTTCCCTACTCTCGCGTT
